>Addgene plasmid #62419 | MXS_CMVenhancer | depositor full sequence | sequence record 102480 | Full Sequence
CATGATATCAAACGCGTAACCTCGAGAACCCATGGTAATAGCGATGACTAATACGTAGATGTACTGCCAA
GTAGGAAAGTCCCATAAGGTCATGTACTGGGCATAATGCCAGGCGGGCCATTTACCGTCATTGACGTCAA
TAGGGGGCGTACTTGGCATATGATACACTTGATGTACTGCCAAGTGGGCAGTTTACCGTAAATACTCCAC
CCATTGACGTCAATGGAAAGTCCCTATTGGCGTTACTATGGGAACATACGTCATTATTGACGTCAATGGG
CGGGGGTCGTTGGGCGGTCAGCCAGGCGGGCCATTTACCGTAAGTTATGTAACGCGGAACTCCATATATG
GGCTATGAACTAATGACCCCGTAATTGATTACTATTAATAACTAGTCAATAATCAATGTCGACCAATTCG
GGGAAATGTGCGCGGAACCCCTATTTGTTTATTTTTCTAAATACATTCAAATATGTATCCGCTCATGAGA
CAATAACCCTGATAAATGCTTCAATAATATTGAAAAAGGAAGAGTATGAGTATTCAACATTTCCGTGTCG
CCCTTATTCCCTTTTTTGCGGCATTTTGCCTTCCTGTTTTTGCTCACCCAGAAACGCTGGTGAAAGTAAA
AGATGCTGAAGATCAGTTGGGTGCACGAGTGGGTTACATCGAACTGGATCTCAACAGCGGTAAGATCCTT
GAGAGTTTTCGCCCCGAAGAACGTTTTCCAATGATGAGCACTTTTAAAGTTCTGCTATGTGGCGCGGTAT
TATCCCGTATTGACGCCGGGCAAGAGCAACTCGGTCGCCGCATACACTATTCTCAGAATGACTTGGTTGA
GTACTCACCAGTCACAGAAAAGCATCTTACGGATGGCATGACAGTAAGAGAATTATGCAGTGCTGCCATA
ACCATGAGTGATAACACTGCGGCCAACTTACTTCTGACAACGATCGGAGGACCGAAGGAGCTAACCGCTT
TTTTGCACAACATGGGGGATCATGTAACTCGCCTTGATCGTTGGGAACCGGAGCTGAATGAAGCCATACC
AAACGACGAGCGTGACACCACGATGCCTGTAGCAATGGCAACAACGTTGCGCAAACTATTAACTGGCGAA
CTACTTACTCTAGCTTCCCGGCAACAATTAATAGACTGGATGGAGGCGGATAAAGTTGCAGGACCACTTC
TGCGCTCGGCCCTTCCGGCTGGCTGGTTTATTGCTGATAAATCTGGAGCCGGTGAGCGTGGGTCTCGCGG
TATCATTGCAGCACTGGGGCCAGATGGTAAGCCCTCCCGTATCGTAGTTATCTACACGACGGGGAGTCAG
GCAACTATGGATGAACGAAATAGACAGATCGCTGAGATAGGTGCCTCACTGATTAAGCATTGGTAACTGT
CAGACCAAGTTTACTCATATATACTTTAGATTGATTTAAAACTTCATTTTTAATTTAAAAGGATCTAGGT
GAAGATCCTTTTTGATAATCTCATGACCAAAATCCCTTAACGTGAGTTTTCGTTCCACTGAGCGTCAGAC
CCCGTAGAAAAGATCAAAGGATCTTCTTGAGATCCTTTTTTTCTGCGCGTAATCTGCTGCTTGCAAACAA
AAAAACCACCGCTACCAGCGGTGGTTTGTTTGCCGGATCAAGAGCTACCAACTCTTTTTCCGAAGGTAAC
TGGCTTCAGCAGAGCGCAGATACCAAATACTGTTCTTCTAGTGTAGCCGTAGTTAGGCCACCACTTCAAG
AACTCTGTAGCACCGCCTACATACCTCGCTCTGCTAATCCTGTTACCAGTGGCTGCTGCCAGTGGCGATA
AGTCGTGTCTTACCGGGTTGGACTCAAGACGATAGTTACCGGATAAGGCGCAGCGGTCGGGCTGAACGGG
GGGTTCGTGCACACAGCCCAGCTTGGAGCGAACGACCTACACCGAACTGAGATACCTACAGCGTGAGCTA
TGAGAAAGCGCCACGCTTCCCGAAGGGAGAAAGGCGGACAGGTATCCGGTAAGCGGCAGGGTCGGAACAG
GAGAGCGCACGAGGGAGCTTCCAGGGGGAAACGCCTGGTATCTTTATAGTCCTGTCGGGTTTCGCCACCT
CTGACTTGAGCGTCGATTTTTGTGATGCTCGTCAGGGGGGCGGAGCCTATGGAAAAACGCCAGCAACGCG
GCCTTTTTACGGTTCCTGGCCTTTTGCTGGCCTTTTGCTCACATGTTCTTTCCTGCGTTATCCCCTGATT
CTGTGGATAACCGTATTACCGCCTTTGAGTGAGCTGATACCGCTCGCCGCAGCCGAACGACCGAGCGCAG
CGAGTCAGTGAGC
Features (pLannotate 1.2.2; 4 found; start..end, strand, type, name):
     31..410     -  enhancer       CMV enhancer: human cytomegalovirus immediate early enhancer
    431..535     +  promoter       AmpR promoter: bla
    536..1396    +  CDS            AmpR: β-lactamase; bla; confers resistance to ampicillin, carbenicillin, and related antibiotics
   1567..2155    +  rep_origin     ori: high-copy-number ColE1/pMB1/pBR322/pUC origin of replication
