[The description below was written by a language model from this plasmid's Addgene catalogue record and pLannotate feature annotations shown in this document.]
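Description:
MXS_CMVenhancer is a small synthetic-biology building-block plasmid from the MXS-chaining cloning platform, a modular system developed for assembling mammalian expression constructs used in imaging and flow cytometry. It consists of the minimal MXS_chaining vector backbone (about 1.9 kb) carrying a roughly 400 bp insert, giving a full sequence of about 2.3 kb. The backbone is purely a bacterial propagation scaffold. It has a high-copy ColE1/pUC-type origin of replication and a β-lactamase gene driven by its native bla promoter, which confers ampicillin resistance for selection in E. coli. The feature table shows no mammalian selection marker, reporter, coding sequence or polyadenylation signal.

The payload is the human cytomegalovirus immediate-early enhancer, annotated over about 380 bp and lying on the minus strand in the deposited sequence, opposite to the AmpR cassette and origin. It is cloned between MluI and SalI sites, both of which are retained. The record lists the insert species as synthetic. The enhancer is present on its own, with no associated core promoter annotated, so the plasmid is not an expression vector. Instead, it serves as a source of a regulatory part. The preserved flanking restriction sites fit its stated role as a chaining vector, in which the enhancer module can be excised or joined with other MXS modules, such as promoters, coding sequences and terminators, to build composite cassettes. The record does not detail the specific chaining scheme or the downstream constructs for which this part was intended.
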