Addgene plasmid #62419: MXS_CMVenhancer
Purpose: MXS_chaining vector with CMVenhancer
Depositing lab: Pierre Neveu. Depositing organization: European Molecular Biology Laboratory (EMBL), Heidelberg. Publication: MXS-Chaining: A Highly Efficient Cloning Platform for Imaging and Flow Cytometry Approaches in Mammalian Systems. Sladitschek HL, Neveu PA. PLoS One. 2015 Apr 24;10(4):e0124958. doi: 10.1371/journal.pone.0124958. eCollection 2015. PONE-D-15-01385 PubMed 25909630.
Backbone
  Vector backbone: MXS_chaining vector
  Backbone manufacturer: Neveu lab, Addgene plasmid #62394
  Backbone size w/o insert (bp): 1945
  Vector type: Synthetic Biology
Growth in bacteria
  Bacterial resistance: Ampicillin, 100 μg/mL
  Growth temperature: 37°C
  Growth strain: Mach1
  Copy number: High Copy
Gene/Insert
  Gene/Insert name: CMV enhancer
  Species: Synthetic
  Insert size (bp): 400
  Cloning method: Restriction Enzyme; 5′ cloning site MluI (not destroyed); 3′ cloning site SalI (not destroyed)
  Sequencing primers: 5′ TTACCGCCTTTGAGTGAG; 3′ TTGTCTCATGAGCGGATAC
Terms and licenses: Academic/Nonprofit Terms; Industry Terms: Not Available to Industry
How to cite: MXS_CMVenhancer was a gift from Pierre Neveu (Addgene plasmid # 62419 ; http://n2t.net/addgene:62419 ; RRID:Addgene_62419)
