>Addgene plasmid #62419 | MXS_CMVenhancer | addgene partial sequence | sequence record 104693 | pBR322ori-F 5'-GGGAAACGCCTGGTATCTTT-3'
GTGATGCTCGTCAGGGGGGCGGAGCCTATGGAAAAACGCCAGCAACGCGGCCTTTTTACGGTTCCTGGCC
TTTTGCTGGCCTTTTGCTCACATGTTCTTTCCTGCGTTATCCCCTGATTCTGTGGATAACCGTATTACCG
CCTTTGAGTGAGCTGATACCGCTCGCCGCAGCCGAACGACCGAGCGCAGCGAGTCAGTGAGCCATGATAT
CAAACGCGTAACCTCGAGAACCCATGGTAATAGCGATGACTAATACGTAGATGTACTGCCAAGTAGGAAA
GTCCCATAAGGTCATGTACTGGGCATAATGCCAGGCGGGCCATTTACCGTCATTGACGTCAATAGGGGGC
GTACTTGGCATATGATACACTTGATGTACTGCCAAGTGGGCAGTTTACCGTAAATACTCCACCCATTGAC
GTCAATGGAAAGTCCCTATTGGCGTTACTATGGGAACATACGTCATTATTGACGTCAATGGGCGGGGGTC
GTTGGGCGGTCAGCCAGGCGGGCCATTTACCGTAAGTTATGTAACGCGGAACTCCATATATGGGCTATGA
ACTAATGACCCCGTAATTGATTACTATTAATAACTAGTCAATAATCAATGTCGACCAATTCGGGGAAATG
TGCGCGGAACCCCTATTTGTTTATTTTTCTAAATACATTCAAATATGTATCCGCTCATGAGACAATAACC
CTGATAAATGCTTCAATAATATTG
