>Addgene plasmid #62419 | MXS_CMVenhancer | addgene partial sequence | sequence record 104694 | AmpSeq-F 5'-ctcatgagcggatacatatttgaa-3'
GAATTGGTCGACATTGATTATTGACTAGTTATTAATAGTAATCAATTACGGGGTCATTAGTTCATAGCCC
ATATATGGAGTTCCGCGTTACATAACTTACGGTAAATGGCCCGCCTGGCTGACCGCCCAACGACCCCCGC
CCATTGACGTCAATAATGACGTATGTTCCCATAGTAACGCCAATAGGGACTTTCCATTGACGTCAATGGG
TGGAGTATTTACGGTAAACTGCCCACTTGGCAGTACATCAAGTGTATCATATGCCAAGTACGCCCCCTAT
TGACGTCAATGACGGTAAATGGCCCGCCTGGCATTATGCCCAGTACATGACCTTATGGGACTTTCCTACT
TGGCAGTACATCTACGTATTAGTCATCGCTATTACCATGGGTTCTCGAGGTTACGCGTTTGATATCATGG
CTCACTGACTCGCTGCGCTCGGTCGTTCGGCTGCGGCGAGCGGTATCAGCTCACTCAAAGGCGGTAATAC
GGTTATCCACAGAATCAGGGGATAACGCAGGAAAGAACATGTGAGCAAAAGGCCAGCAAAAGGCCAGGAA
CCGTAAAAAGGCCGCGTTGCTGGCGTTTTTCCATAGGCTCCGCCCCCCTGACGAGCATCACAAAAATCGA
CGCTCAAGTCAGAGGTGGCGAAACCCGACAGGACTATAAAGATACCAGGCG
